Addgene plasmid #72492: hIL23p19 pEF6-V5 (MJS_004)
Purpose: Expression of human IL23p19 in mammalian cells (V5 tag)
Depositing lab: Matthew Sweet. Depositing organization: University of Queensland, Institute for Molecular Bioscience. Publication: TLR3 drives IRF6-dependent IL-23p19 expression and p19/EBI3 heterodimer formation in keratinocytes. Ramnath D, Tunny K, Hohenhaus DM, Pitts CM, Bergot AS, Hogarth PM, Hamilton JA, Kapetanovic R, Sturm RA, Scholz GM, Sweet MJ. Immunol Cell Biol. 2015 Oct;93(9):771-9. doi: 10.1038/icb.2015.77. Epub 2015 Aug 25. PubMed 26303210.
Backbone
  Vector backbone: pEF6/V5-His
  Backbone manufacturer: Invitrogen
  Backbone size w/o insert (bp): 5840
  Total vector size (bp): 6411
  Vector type: Mammalian Expression
  Selectable markers: Blasticidin
Growth in bacteria
  Bacterial resistance: Ampicillin, 100 μg/mL
  Growth temperature: 37°C
  Growth strain: DH5alpha
  Copy number: Unknown
Gene/Insert
  Gene/Insert name: IL23p19 (alt names: Interleukin 23 subunit alpha; Il23A)
  Species: H. sapiens (human)
  Insert size (bp): 571
  GenBank ID: NM_016584.2
  Entrez Gene: IL23A (a.k.a. IL-23, IL-23A, IL23P19, P19, SGRF)
  Tag / fusion protein: His/V5 (C terminal on backbone)
  Cloning method: TOPO Cloning
  Sequencing primers: 5′ TAATACGACTCACTATAGGG; 3′ TAGAAGGCACAGTCGAGG
Terms and licenses: Academic/Nonprofit Terms; Industry Terms: Not Available to Industry
How to cite: hIL23p19 pEF6-V5 (MJS_004) was a gift from Matthew Sweet (Addgene plasmid # 72492 ; http://n2t.net/addgene:72492 ; RRID:Addgene_72492)
