[The description below was written by a language model from this plasmid's Addgene catalogue record and pLannotate feature annotations shown in this document.]
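Description:
hIL23p19 pEF6-V5 (MJS_004) is a 6,411 bp mammalian expression plasmid built on the Invitrogen pEF6/V5-His backbone, into which the human IL23A coding sequence (the p19, or alpha, subunit of interleukin-23) was inserted by TOPO cloning. In E. coli it is maintained through a high-copy ColE1/pUC-type origin and selected with ampicillin via the β-lactamase gene. An f1 origin is also present, which permits single-stranded DNA production.

The 571 bp insert sits immediately downstream of the human EF-1α promoter, a strong constitutive promoter active in a wide range of mammalian cell types, and is followed by the bovine growth hormone polyadenylation signal. A T7 promoter lies between the EF-1α promoter and the insert and provides a sequencing primer site. The open reading frame is positioned upstream of the backbone's C-terminal tags. The feature table annotates the V5 epitope shortly after the IL23A coding region, and the catalogue entry lists a His/V5 tag, although the His tag itself is not annotated. The V5 epitope allows the protein to be detected or immunoprecipitated with anti-V5 antibodies.

A separate cassette places the blasticidin S deaminase gene under tandem SV40 early and bacterial EM7 promoters, terminated by an SV40 poly(A) signal, so blasticidin can be used to select stably transfected mammalian cells. Several short fragment annotations (BleoR, lacI, CMV enhancer, small t antigen) appear to be backbone remnants or partial matches rather than functional elements. The stated purpose is expression of V5-tagged human IL-23p19 in mammalian cells, and the associated publication concerns IL-23p19 expression and its pairing with EBI3 in keratinocytes.
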