Features (pLannotate 1.2.2; 23 found; start..end, strand, type, name):
      4..570     +  CDS            IL23A: IL23A_HUMAN - Also known as SGRF. Experimental evidence at protein level: Swiss-Prot protein existence level 1. Associates with IL12B to form the IL-23 interleukin, a heterodimeric cytokine which functions in innate and adaptive immunity. IL-23 may constitute with IL-17 an acute response to infection in peripheral tissues. IL-23 binds to a heterodimeric receptor complex composed of IL12RB1 and IL23R, activates the Jak-Stat signaling cascade, stimulates memory rather than naive T-cells and promotes production of proinflammatory cytokines. IL-23 induces autoimmune inflammation and thus may be re
    637..678     +  CDS            V5 tag: epitope tag from simian virus 5
    734..958     +  polyA_signal   bGH poly(A) signal: bovine growth hormone polyadenylation signal
    962..983     +  promoter       SV40 promoter (fragment): SV40 enhancer and early promoter
   1004..1432    +  rep_origin     f1 ori (sequence partly withheld): f1 bacteriophage origin of replication; arrow indicates direction of (+) strand synthesis
   1446..1776    +  promoter       SV40 promoter: SV40 enhancer and early promoter
   1824..1871    +  promoter       EM7 promoter: synthetic bacterial promoter&nbsp
   1890..2288    +  CDS            BSD: blasticidin S deaminase; Aspergillus terreus BSD; confers resistance to blasticidin
   2289..2316    +  CDS            BleoR (fragment): antibiotic-binding protein; Sh ble from Streptoalloteichus hindustanus; confers resistance to bleomycin, phleomycin, and Zeocin™
   2326..2451    +  CDS            ble (fragment): BLE_KLEPN - Experimental evidence at protein level: Swiss-Prot protein existence level 1. Binding protein with a strong affinity to the bleomycin family of antibiotics. Binds to CL990; an antimitotic-antibiotic compound. From Klebsiella pneumoniae.
   2446..2567    +  polyA_signal   SV40 poly(A) signal: SV40 polyadenylation signal
   2640..2656    -  protein_bind   lac operator: The lac repressor binds to the lac operator to inhibit transcription in E. coli. This inhibition can be relieved by adding lactose or isopropyl-β-D-thiogalactopyranoside (IPTG). lac repressor encoded by lacI
   2664..2694    -  promoter       lac promoter: promoter for the E. coli lac operon
   2709..2730    -  protein_bind   CAP binding site: CAP binding activates transcription in the presence of cAMP. E. coli catabolite activator protein
   2743..2835    -  CDS            lacI (fragment): lac repressor; lacI; The lac repressor binds to the lac operator to inhibit transcription in E. coli. This inhibition can be relieved by adding lactose or isopropyl-β-D-thiogalactopyranoside (IPTG).
   3018..3606    -  rep_origin     ori: high-copy-number ColE1/pMB1/pBR322/pUC origin of replication
   3777..4637    -  CDS            AmpR: β-lactamase; bla; confers resistance to ampicillin, carbenicillin, and related antibiotics
   4638..4742    -  promoter       AmpR promoter: bla
   4809..4853    -  misc_feature   bom (fragment): basis of mobility region from pBR322
   5008..5026    +  enhancer       CMV enhancer (fragment): human cytomegalovirus immediate early enhancer
   5051..5120    +  CDS            small t antigen (fragment): SV40 (simian virus 40) small t antigen
   5126..6304    +  promoter       EF-1α promoter: strong constitutive promoter for human elongation factor EF-1α
   6321..6339    +  promoter       T7 promoter: promoter for bacteriophage T7 RNA polymerase
>Addgene plasmid #72492 | hIL23p19 pEF6-V5 (MJS_004) | depositor full sequence | sequence record 134812 | hIL23p19 pEF6-V5 (MJS_004) sequence 6411 bps
AAGATGCTGGGGAGCAGAGCTGTAATGCTGCTGTTGCTGCTGCCCTGGACAGCTCAGGGCAGAGCTGTGC
CTGGGGGCAGCAGCCCTGCCTGGACTCAGTGCCAGCAGCTTTCACAGAAGCTCTGCACACTGGCCTGGAG
TGCACATCCACTAGTGGGACACATGGATCTAAGAGAAGAGGGAGATGAAGAGACTACAAATGATGTTCCC
CATATCCAGTGTGGAGATGGCTGTGACCCCCAAGGACTCAGGGACAACAGTCAGTTCTGCTTGCAAAGGA
TCCACCAGGGTCTGATTTTTTATGAGAAGCTGCTAGGATCGGATATTTTCACAGGGGAGCCTTCTCTGCT
CCCTGATAGCCCTGTGGGCCAGCTTCATGCCTCCCTACTGGGCCTCAGCCAACTCCTGCAGCCTGAGGGT
CACCACTGGGAGACTCAGCAGATTCCAAGCCTCAGTCCCAGCCAGCCATGGCAGCGTCTCCTTCTCCGCT
TCAAAATCCTTCGCAGCCTCCAGGCCTTTGTGGCTGTAGCCGCCCGGGTCTTTGCCCATGGAGCAGCAAC
CCTGAGTCCCAAGGGCAATTCTGCAGATATCCAGCACAGTGGCGGCCGCTCGAGTCTAGAGGGCCCGCGG
TTCGAAGGTAAGCCTATCCCTAACCCTCTCCTCGGTCTCGATTCTACGCGTACCGGTCATCATCACCATC
ACCATTGAGTTTAAACCCGCTGATCAGCCTCGACTGTGCCTTCTAGTTGCCAGCCATCTGTTGTTTGCCC
CTCCCCCGTGCCTTCCTTGACCCTGGAAGGTGCCACTCCCACTGTCCTTTCCTAATAAAATGAGGAAATT
GCATCGCATTGTCTGAGTAGGTGTCATTCTATTCTGGGGGGTGGGGTGGGGCAGGACAGCAAGGGGGAGG
ATTGGGAAGACAATAGCAGGCATGCTGGGGATGCGGTGGGCTCTATGGCTTCTGAGGCGGAAAGAACCAG
CTGGGGCTCTAGGGGGTATCCCC
[124 nt withheld, positions 1004-1127]
C
[32 nt withheld, positions 1129-1160]
CA
[57 nt withheld, positions 1163-1219]
A
[49 nt withheld, positions 1221-1269]
CCTTTGACGTTGGAGTCCACGTTCTTT
[37 nt withheld, positions 1297-1333]
ACCCTATCTCGGTCTATTCTTTTGATTTATAAGGGATTTTGGGGATTTCGGCCTATTGGTTAAAAAATGA
GCTGATTTAACAAAAATTTAACGCGAATTAATTCTGTGGAATGTGTGTCAGTTAGGGTGTGGAAAGTCCC
CAGGCTCCCCAGGCAGGCAGAAGTATGCAAAGCATGCATCTCAATTAGTCAGCAACCAGGTGTGGAAAGT
CCCCAGGCTCCCCAGCAGGCAGAAGTATGCAAAGCATGCATCTCAATTAGTCAGCAACCATAGTCCCGCC
CCTAACTCCGCCCATCCCGCCCCTAACTCCGCCCAGTTCCGCCCATTCTCCGCCCCATGGCTGACTAATT
TTTTTTATTTATGCAGAGGCCGAGGCCGCCTCTGCCTCTGAGCTATTCCAGAAGTAGTGAGGAGGCTTTT
TTGGAGGCCTAGGCTTTTGCAAAAAGCTCCCGGGAGCTTGTATATCCATTTTCGGATCTGATCAGCACGT
GTTGACAATTAATCATCGGCATAGTATATCGGCATAGTATAATACGACAAGGTGAGGAACTAAACCATGG
CCAAGCCTTTGTCTCAAGAAGAATCCACCCTCATTGAAAGAGCAACGGCTACAATCAACAGCATCCCCAT
CTCTGAAGACTACAGCGTCGCCAGCGCAGCTCTCTCTAGCGACGGCCGCATCTTCACTGGTGTCAATGTA
TATCATTTTACTGGGGGACCTTGTGCAGAACTCGTGGTGCTGGGCACTGCTGCTGCTGCGGCAGCTGGCA
ACCTGACTTGTATCGTCGCGATCGGAAATGAGAACAGGGGCATCTTGAGCCCCTGCGGACGGTGTCGACA
GGTGCTTCTCGATCTGCATCCTGGGATCAAAGCGATAGTGAAGGACAGTGATGGACAGCCGACGGCAGTT
GGGATTCGTGAATTGCTGCCCTCTGGTTATGTGTGGGAGGGCTAAGCACTTCGTGGCCGAGGAGCAGGAC
TGACACGTGCTACGAGATTTCGATTCCACCGCCGCCTTCTATGAAAGGTTGGGCTTCGGAATCGTTTTCC
GGGACGCCGGCTGGATGATCCTCCAGCGCGGGGATCTCATGCTGGAGTTCTTCGCCCACCCCAACTTGTT
TATTGCAGCTTATAATGGTTACAAATAAAGCAATAGCATCACAAATTTCACAAATAAAGCATTTTTTTCA
CTGCATTCTAGTTGTGGTTTGTCCAAACTCATCAATGTATCTTATCATGTCTGTATACCGTCGACCTCTA
GCTAGAGCTTGGCGTAATCATGGTCATAGCTGTTTCCTGTGTGAAATTGTTATCCGCTCACAATTCCACA
CAACATACGAGCCGGAAGCATAAAGTGTAAAGCCTGGGGTGCCTAATGAGTGAGCTAACTCACATTAATT
GCGTTGCGCTCACTGCCCGCTTTCCAGTCGGGAAACCTGTCGTGCCAGCTGCATTAATGAATCGGCCAAC
GCGCGGGGAGAGGCGGTTTGCGTATTGGGCGCTCTTCCGCTTCCTCGCTCACTGACTCGCTGCGCTCGGT
CGTTCGGCTGCGGCGAGCGGTATCAGCTCACTCAAAGGCGGTAATACGGTTATCCACAGAATCAGGGGAT
AACGCAGGAAAGAACATGTGAGCAAAAGGCCAGCAAAAGGCCAGGAACCGTAAAAAGGCCGCGTTGCTGG
CGTTTTTCCATAGGCTCCGCCCCCCTGACGAGCATCACAAAAATCGACGCTCAAGTCAGAGGTGGCGAAA
CCCGACAGGACTATAAAGATACCAGGCGTTTCCCCCTGGAAGCTCCCTCGTGCGCTCTCCTGTTCCGACC
CTGCCGCTTACCGGATACCTGTCCGCCTTTCTCCCTTCGGGAAGCGTGGCGCTTTCTCAATGCTCACGCT
GTAGGTATCTCAGTTCGGTGTAGGTCGTTCGCTCCAAGCTGGGCTGTGTGCACGAACCCCCCGTTCAGCC
CGACCGCTGCGCCTTATCCGGTAACTATCGTCTTGAGTCCAACCCGGTAAGACACGACTTATCGCCACTG
GCAGCAGCCACTGGTAACAGGATTAGCAGAGCGAGGTATGTAGGCGGTGCTACAGAGTTCTTGAAGTGGT
GGCCTAACTACGGCTACACTAGAAGGACAGTATTTGGTATCTGCGCTCTGCTGAAGCCAGTTACCTTCGG
AAAAAGAGTTGGTAGCTCTTGATCCGGCAAACAAACCACCGCTGGTAGCGGTGGTTTTTTTGTTTGCAAG
CAGCAGATTACGCGCAGAAAAAAAGGATCTCAAGAAGATCCTTTGATCTTTTCTACGGGGTCTGACGCTC
AGTGGAACGAAAACTCACGTTAAGGGATTTTGGTCATGAGATTATCAAAAAGGATCTTCACCTAGATCCT
TTTAAATTAAAAATGAAGTTTTAAATCAATCTAAAGTATATATGAGTAAACTTGGTCTGACAGTTACCAA
TGCTTAATCAGTGAGGCACCTATCTCAGCGATCTGTCTATTTCGTTCATCCATAGTTGCCTGACTCCCCG
TCGTGTAGATAACTACGATACGGGAGGGCTTACCATCTGGCCCCAGTGCTGCAATGATACCGCGAGACCC
ACGCTCACCGGCTCCAGATTTATCAGCAATAAACCAGCCAGCCGGAAGGGCCGAGCGCAGAAGTGGTCCT
GCAACTTTATCCGCCTCCATCCAGTCTATTAATTGTTGCCGGGAAGCTAGAGTAAGTAGTTCGCCAGTTA
ATAGTTTGCGCAACGTTGTTGCCATTGCTACAGGCATCGTGGTGTCACGCTCGTCGTTTGGTATGGCTTC
ATTCAGCTCCGGTTCCCAACGATCAAGGCGAGTTACATGATCCCCCATGTTGTGCAAAAAAGCGGTTAGC
TCCTTCGGTCCTCCGATCGTTGTCAGAAGTAAGTTGGCCGCAGTGTTATCACTCATGGTTATGGCAGCAC
TGCATAATTCTCTTACTGTCATGCCATCCGTAAGATGCTTTTCTGTGACTGGTGAGTACTCAACCAAGTC
ATTCTGAGAATAGTGTATGCGGCGACCGAGTTGCTCTTGCCCGGCGTCAATACGGGATAATACCGCGCCA
CATAGCAGAACTTTAAAAGTGCTCATCATTGGAAAACGTTCTTCGGGGCGAAAACTCTCAAGGATCTTAC
CGCTGTTGAGATCCAGTTCGATGTAACCCACTCGTGCACCCAACTGATCTTCAGCATCTTTTACTTTCAC
CAGCGTTTCTGGGTGAGCAAAAACAGGAAGGCAAAATGCCGCAAAAAAGGGAATAAGGGCGACACGGAAA
TGTTGAATACTCATACTCTTCCTTTTTCAATATTATTGAAGCATTTATCAGGGTTATTGTCTCATGAGCG
GATACATATTTGAATGTATTTAGAAAAATAAACAAATAGGGGTTCCGCGCACATTTCCCCGAAAAGTGCC
ACCTGACGTCGACGGATCGGGAGATCTCCCGATCCCCTATGGTCGACTCTCAGTACAATCTGCTCTGATG
CCGCATAGTTAAGCCAGTATCTGCTCCCTGCTTGTGTGTTGGAGGTCGCTGAGTAGTGCGCGAGCAAAAT
TTAAGCTACAACAAGGCAAGGCTTGACCGACAATTGCATGAAGAATCTGCTTAGGGTTAGGCGTTTTGCG
CTGCTTCGCGATGTACGGGCCAGATATACGCGTTGACATTGATTATTGACTAGGCTTTTGCAAAAAGCTT
TGCAAAGATGGATAAAGTTTTAAACAGAGAGGAATCTTTGCAGCTAATGGACCTTCTAGGTCTTGAAAGG
AGTGCCTCGTGAGGCTCCGGTGCCCGTCAGTGGGCAGAGCGCACATCGCCCACAGTCCCCGAGAAGTTGG
GGGGAGGGGTCGGCAATTGAACCGGTGCCTAGAGAAGGTGGCGCGGGGTAAACTGGGAAAGTGATGTCGT
GTACTGGCTCCGCCTTTTTCCCGAGGGTGGGGGAGAACCGTATATAAGTGCAGTAGTCGCCGTGAACGTT
CTTTTTCGCAACGGGTTTGCCGCCAGAACACAGGTAAGTGCCGTGTGTGGTTCCCGCGGGCCTGGCCTCT
TTACGGGTTATGGCCCTTGCGTGCCTTGAATTACTTCCACCTGGCTGCAGTACGTGATTCTTGATCCCGA
GCTTCGGGTTGGAAGTGGGTGGGAGAGTTCGAGGCCTTGCGCTTAAGGAGCCCCTTCGCCTCGTGCTTGA
GTTGAGGCCTGGCCTGGGCGCTGGGGCCGCCGCGTGCGAATCTGGTGGCACCTTCGCGCCTGTCTCGCTG
CTTTCGATAAGTCTCTAGCCATTTAAAATTTTTGATGACCTGCTGCGACGCTTTTTTTCTGGCAAGATAG
TCTTGTAAATGCGGGCCAAGATCTGCACACTGGTATTTCGGTTTTTGGGGCCGCGGGCGGCGACGGGGCC
CGTGCGTCCCAGCGCACATGTTCGGCGAGGCGGGGCCTGCGAGCGCGGCCACCGAGAATCGGACGGGGGT
AGTCTCAAGCTGGCCGGCCTGCTCTGGTGCCTGGCCTCGCGCCGCCGTGTATCGCCCCGCCCTGGGCGGC
AAGGCTGGCCCGGTCGGCACCAGTTGCGTGAGCGGAAAGATGGCCGCTTCCCGGCCCTGCTGCAGGGAGC
TCAAAATGGAGGACGCGGCGCTCGGGAGAGCGGGCGGGTGAGTCACCCACACAAAGGAAAAGGGCCTTTC
CGTCCTCAGCCGTCGCTTCATGTGACTCCACGGAGTACCGGGCGCCGTCCAGGCACCTCGATTAGTTCTC
GAGCTTTTGGAGTACGTCGTCTTTAGGTTGGGGGGAGGGGTTTTATGCGATGGAGTTTCCCCACACTGAG
TGGGTGGAGACTGAAGTTAGGCCAGCTTGGCACTTGATGTAATTCTCCTTGGAATTTGCCCTTTTTGAGT
TTGGATCTTGGTTCATTCTCAAGCCTCAGACAGTGGTTCAAAGTTTTTTTCTTCCATTTCAGGTGTCGTG
AGGAATTAGCTTGGTACTAATACGACTCACTATAGGGAGACCCAAGCTGGCTAGGTAAGCTTGGTACCGA
GCTCGGATCCACTAGTCCAGTGTGGTGGAATTGCCCTT
