>Addgene plasmid #72492 | hIL23p19 pEF6-V5 (MJS_004) | depositor partial sequence | sequence record 134813 | Insert
AAGATGCTGGGGAGCAGAGCTGTAATGCTGCTGTTGCTGCTGCCCTGGACAGCTCAGGGCAGAGCTGTGC
CTGGGGGCAGCAGCCCTGCCTGGACTCAGTGCCAGCAGCTTTCACAGAAGCTCTGCACACTGGCCTGGAG
TGCACATCCACTAGTGGGACACATGGATCTAAGAGAAGAGGGAGATGAAGAGACTACAAATGATGTTCCC
CATATCCAGTGTGGAGATGGCTGTGACCCCCAAGGACTCAGGGACAACAGTCAGTTCTGCTTGCAAAGGA
TCCACCAGGGTCTGATTTTTTATGAGAAGCTGCTAGGATCGGATATTTTCACAGGGGAGCCTTCTCTGCT
CCCTGATAGCCCTGTGGGCCAGCTTCATGCCTCCCTACTGGGCCTCAGCCAACTCCTGCAGCCTGAGGGT
CACCACTGGGAGACTCAGCAGATTCCAAGCCTCAGTCCCAGCCAGCCATGGCAGCGTCTCCTTCTCCGCT
TCAAAATCCTTCGCAGCCTCCAGGCCTTTGTGGCTGTAGCCGCCCGGGTCTTTGCCCATGGAGCAGCAAC
CCTGAGTCCCA
