>Addgene plasmid #72492 | hIL23p19 pEF6-V5 (MJS_004) | addgene partial sequence | sequence record 137298 | EF1a-F 5'-TCAAGCCTCAGACAGTGGTTC-3'
GCTTGGTACTAATACGACTCACTATAGGGAGACCCAAGCTGGCTAGGTAAGCTTGGTACCGAGCTCGGAT
CCACTAGTCCAGTGTGGTGGAATTGCCCTTAAGATGCTGGGGAGCAGAGCTGTAATGCTGCTGTTGCTGC
TGCCCTGGACAGCTCAGGGCAGAGCTGTGCCTGGGGGCAGCAGCCCTGCCTGGACTCAGTGCCAGCAGCT
TTCACAGAAGCTCTGCACACTGGCCTGGAGTGCACATCCACTAGTGGGACACATGGATCTAAGAGAAGAG
GGAGATGAAGAGACTACAAATGATGTTCCCCATATCCAGTGTGGAGATGGCTGTGACCCCCAAGGACTCA
GGGACAACAGTCAGTTCTGCTTGCAAAGGATCCACCAGGGTCTGATTTTTTATGAGAAGCTGCTAGGATC
GGATATTTTCACAGGGGAGCCTTCTCTGCTCCCTGATAGCCCTGTGGGCCAGCTTCATGCCTCCCTACTG
GGCCTCAGCCAACTCCTGCAGCCTGAGGGTCACCACTGGGAGACTCAGCAGATTCCAAGCCTCAGTCCCA
GCCAGCCATGGCAGCGTCTCCTTCTCCGCTTCAAAATCCTTCGCAGCCTCCAGGCCTTTGTGGCTGTAGC
CGCCCGGGTCTTTGCCCATGGAGCAGCAACCCTGAGTCCCAAGGGCAATTCTGCAGATATCCAGCACAGT
GGCGGCCGCTCGAGTCTAGAGGGCCCGCGGTTCGAAGGTAAGCCTATCCCTAACCCTCTCCTCGGTCTCG
ATTCTACGCGTACCGGTCATCATCACCATCACCATTGAGTT
